>Addgene plasmid #194619 | pVY-4 GFP(0)-tag1 | addgene full sequence | sequence record 382882 | Addgene NGS Result
AATCTGCTCTGATGCCGCATAGTTAAGCCAGTATACACTCCGCTATCGCTACGTGACTGGGTCATGGCTG
CGCCCCGACACCCGCCAACACCCGCTGACGCGCCCTGACGGGCTTGTCTGCTCCCGGCATCCGCTTACAG
ACAAGCTGTGACCGTCTCCGGGAGCTGCATGTGTCAGAGGTTTTCACCGTCATCACCGAAACGCGCGAGG
CAGCTGCGGTAAAGCTCATCAGCGTGGTCGTGAAGCGATTCACAGATGTCTGCCTGTTCATCCGCGTCCA
GCTCGTTGAGTTTCTCCAGAAGCGTTAATGTCTGGCTTCTGATAAAGCGGGCCATGTTAAGGGCGGTTTT
TTCCTGTTTGGTCACTGATGCCTCCGTGTAAGGGGGATTTCTGTTCATGGGGGTAATGATACCGATGAAA
CGAGAGAGGATGCTCACGATACGGGTTACTGATGATGAACATGCCCGGTTACTGGAACGTTGTGAGGGTA
AACAACTGGCGGTATGGATGCGGCGGGACCAGAGAAAAATCACTCAGGGTCAATGCCAGCGCTTCGTTAA
TACAGATGTAGGTGTTCCACAGGGTAGCCAGCAGCATCCTGCGATGCAGATCCGGAACATAATGGTGCAG
GGCGCTGACTTCCGCGTTTCCAGACTTTACGAAACACGGAAACCGAAGACCATTCATGTTGTTGCTCAGG
TCGCAGACGTTTTGCAGCAGCAGTCGCTTCACGTTCGCTCGCGTATCGGTGATTCATTCTGCTAACCAGT
AAGGCAACCCCGCCAGCCTAGCCGGGTCCTCAACGACAGGAGCACGATCATGCTAGTCATGCCCCGCGCC
CACCGGAAGGAGCTGACTGGGTTGAAGGCTCTCAAGGGCATCGGTCGAGATCCCGGTGCCTAATGAGTGA
GCTAACTTACATTAATTGCGTTGCGCTCACTGCCCGCTTTCCAGTCGGGAAACCTGTCGTGCCAGCTGCA
TTAATGAATCGGCCAACGCGCGGGGAGAGGCGGTTTGCGTATTGGGCGCCAGGGTGGTTTTTCTTTTCAC
CAGTGAGACGGGCAACAGCTGATTGCCCTTCACCGCCTGGCCCTGAGAGAGTTGCAGCAAGCGGTCCACG
CTGGTTTGCCCCAGCAGGCGAAAATCCTGTTTGATGGTGGTTAACGGCGGGATATAACATGAGCTGTCTT
CGGTATCGTCGTATCCCACTACCGAGATGTCCGCACCAACGCGCAGCCCGGACTCGGTAATGGCGCGCAT
TGCGCCCAGCGCCATCTGATCGTTGGCAACCAGCATCGCAGTGGGAACGATGCCCTCATTCAGCATTTGC
ATGGTTTGTTGAAAACCGGACATGGCACTCCAGTCGCCTTCCCGTTCCGCTATCGGCTGAATTTGATTGC
GAGTGAGATATTTATGCCAGCCAGCCAGACGCAGACGCGCCGAGACAGAACTTAATGGGCCCGCTAACAG
CGCGATTTGCTGGTGACCCAATGCGACCAGATGCTCCACGCCCAGTCGCGTACCGTCTTCATGGGAGAAA
ATAATACTGTTGATGGGTGTCTGGTCAGAGACATCAAGAAATAACGCCGGAACATTAGTGCAGGCAGCTT
CCACAGCAATGGCATCCTGGTCATCCAGCGGATAGTTAATGATCAGCCCACTGACGCGTTGCGCGAGAAG
ATTGTGCACCGCCGCTTTACAGGCTTCGACGCCGCTTCGTTCTACCATCGACACCACCACGCTGGCACCC
AGTTGATCGGCGCGAGATTTAATCGCCGCGACAATTTGCGACGGCGCGTGCAGGGCCAGACTGGAGGTGG
CAACGCCAATCAGCAACGACTGTTTGCCCGCCAGTTGTTGTGCCACGCGGTTGGGAATGTAATTCAGCTC
CGCCATCGCCGCTTCCACTTTTTCCCGCGTTTTCGCAGAAACGTGGCTGGCCTGGTTCACCACGCGGGAA
ACGGTCTGATAAGAGACACCGGCATACTCTGCGACATCGTATAACGTTACTGGTTTCACATTCACCACCC
TGAATTGACTCTCTTCCGGGCGCTATCATGCCATACCGCGAAAGGTTTTGCGCCATTCGATGGTGTCCGG
GATCTCGACGCTCTCCCTTATGCGACTCCTGCATTAGGAAGCAGCCCAGTAGTAGGTTGAGGCCGTTGAG
CACCGCCGCCGCAAGGAATGGTGCATGCAAGGAGATGGCGCCCAACAGTCCCCCGGCCACGGGGCCTGCC
ACCATACCCACGCCGAAACAAGCGCTCATGAGCCCGAAGTGGCGAGCCCGATCTTCCCCATCGGTGATGT
CGGCGATATAGGCGCCAGCAACCGCACCTGTGGCGCCGGTGATGCCGGCCACGATGCGTCCGGCGTAGAG
GATCGAGATCGATCTCGATCCCGCGAAATTAATACGACTCACTATAGGGGAATTGTGAGCGGATAACAAT
TCCCCTCTAGAAATAATTTTGTTTAACTTTAAGAAGGAGATATACCATGGGTCATCACCACCACCATCAC
GGTGGCGCTAGCAAAGGTGAACGTCTGTTTACTGGTGTAGTACCGATCTTAGTGGAATTAGACGGCGACG
TGAACGGTCATAAATTTAGCGTGCGCGGCGAGGGCGAAGGTGACGCTACCAATGGTAAATTGACCCTGAA
GTTTATTTGCACAACAGGCAAATTACCCGTTCCGTGGCCCACCTTAGTGACCACCCTGACCTATGGCGTT
CAGTGCTTCAGTCGTTACCCTGATCATATGAAACAACACGATTTTTTCAAATCAGCCATGCCTGAAGGAT
ATGTTCAAGAGCGTACAATCAGCTTCAAGGACGATGGCACCTATAAAACGCGTGCGGAAGTGAAATTTGA
AGGCGACACATTAGTAAATCGTATCGAACTGAAAGGTCGTGACTTCAAAGAAGACGGCAACATTTTAGGC
CATAAACTGGAATATAACTTTAATTCTCATAACGTGTATATTACGGCCGATAAACAGAAGAATGGTATCA
AGGCAAATTTCAAAATTCGCCATAACGTGGAGGACGGCAGCGTTCAATTAGCGGATCATTATCAACAAAA
CACGCCGATTGGTGATGGGCCTGTACTGTTACCTCGCAACCACTACCTGAGCACCCAATCTGCCCTGAGC
AAAGATCCGAAAGAAAAACGCGATCACATGGTTCTGTTAGAATTCGTGACCGCTGCAGGCATTACGCACG
GAATGGACGAACGCTACAAGGGCGGTAGCAAAAAGCGTAAGAAGCGTTAATAACTCGAGTCTGGTAAAGA
AACCGCTGCTGCGAAATTTGAACGCCAGCACATGGACTCGTCTACTAGCGCAGCTTAATTAACCTAGGCT
GCTGCCACCGCTGAGCAATAACTAGCATAACCCCTTGGGGCCTCTAAACGGGTCTTGAGGGGTTTTTTGC
TGAAAGGAGGAACTATATCCGGATTGGCGAATGGG
[124 nt withheld, positions 3466-3589]
C
[91 nt withheld, positions 3591-3681]
A
[49 nt withheld, positions 3683-3731]
CCTTTGACGTTGGAGTCCACGTTCTTT
[37 nt withheld, positions 3759-3795]
ACCCTATCTCGGTCTATTCTTTTGATTTATAAGGGATTTTGCCGATTTCGGCCTATTGGTTAAAAAATGA
GCTGATTTAACAAAAATTTAACGCGAATTTTAACAAAATATTAACGTTTACAATTTCTGGCGGCACGATG
GCATGAGATTATCAAAAAGGATCTTCACCTAGATCCTTTTAAATTAAAAATGAAGTTTTAAATCAATCTA
AAGTATATATGAGTAAACTTGGTCTGACAGTTACCAATGCTTAATCAGTGAGGCACCTATCTCAGCGATC
TGTCTATTTCGTTCATCCATAGTTGCCTGACTCCCCGTCGTGTAGATAACTACGATACGGGAGGGCTTAC
CATCTGGCCCCAGTGCTGCAATGATACCGCGAGACCCACGCTCACCGGCTCCAGATTTATCAGCAATAAA
CCAGCCAGCCGGAAGGGCCGAGCGCAGAAGTGGTCCTGCAACTTTATCCGCCTCCATCCAGTCTATTAAT
TGTTGCCGGGAAGCTAGAGTAAGTAGTTCGCCAGTTAATAGTTTGCGCAACGTTGTTGCCATTGCTACAG
GCATCGTGGTGTCACGCTCGTCGTTTGGTATGGCTTCATTCAGCTCCGGTTCCCAACGATCAAGGCGAGT
TACATGATCCCCCATGTTGTGCAAAAAAGCGGTTAGCTCCTTCGGTCCTCCGATCGTTGTCAGAAGTAAG
TTGGCCGCAGTGTTATCACTCATGGTTATGGCAGCACTGCATAATTCTCTTACTGTCATGCCATCCGTAA
GATGCTTTTCTGTGACTGGTGAGTACTCAACCAAGTCATTCTGAGAATAGTGTATGCGGCGACCGAGTTG
CTCTTGCCCGGCGTCAATACGGGATAATACCGCGCCACATAGCAGAACTTTAAAAGTGCTCATCATTGGA
AAACGTTCTTCGGGGCGAAAACTCTCAAGGATCTTACCGCTGTTGAGATCCAGTTCGATGTAACCCACTC
GTGCACCCAACTGATCTTCAGCATCTTTTACTTTCACCAGCGTTTCTGGGTGAGCAAAAACAGGAAGGCA
AAATGCCGCAAAAAAGGGAATAAGGGCGACACGGAAATGTTGAATACTCATACTCTTCCTTTTTCAATCA
TGATTGAAGCATTTATCAGGGTTATTGTCTCATGAGCGGATACATATTTGAATGTATTTAGAAAAATAAA
CAAATAGGTCATGACCAAAATCCCTTAACGTGAGTTTTCGTTCCACTGAGCGTCAGACCCCGTAGAAAAG
ATCAAAGGATCTTCTTGAGATCCTTTTTTTCTGCGCGTAATCTGCTGCTTGCAAACAAAAAAACCACCGC
TACCAGCGGTGGTTTGTTTGCCGGATCAAGAGCTACCAACTCTTTTTCCGAAGGTAACTGGCTTCAGCAG
AGCGCAGATACCAAATACTGTCCTTCTAGTGTAGCCGTAGTTAGGCCACCACTTCAAGAACTCTGTAGCA
CCGCCTACATACCTCGCTCTGCTAATCCTGTTACCAGTGGCTGCTGCCAGTGGCGATAAGTCGTGTCTTA
CCGGGTTGGACTCAAGACGATAGTTACCGGATAAGGCGCAGCGGTCGGGCTGAACGGGGGGTTCGTGCAC
ACAGCCCAGCTTGGAGCGAACGACCTACACCGAACTGAGATACCTACAGCGTGAGCTATGAGAAAGCGCC
ACGCTTCCCGAAGGGAGAAAGGCGGACAGGTATCCGGTAAGCGGCAGGGTCGGAACAGGAGAGCGCACGA
GGGAGCTTCCAGGGGGAAACGCCTGGTATCTTTATAGTCCTGTCGGGTTTCGCCACCTCTGACTTGAGCG
TCGATTTTTGTGATGCTCGTCAGGGGGGCGGAGCCTATGGAAAAACGCCAGCAACGCGGCCTTTTTACGG
TTCCTGGCCTTTTGCTGGCCTTTTGCTCACATGTTCTTTCCTGCGTTATCCCCTGATTCTGTGGATAACC
GTATTACCGCCTTTGAGTGAGCTGATACCGCTCGCCGCAGCCGAACGACCGAGCGCAGCGAGTCAGTGAG
CGAGGAAGCGGAAGAGCGCCTGATGCGGTATTTTCTCCTTACGCATCTGTGCGGTATTTCACACCGCAAT
GGTGCACTCTCAGTAC
Features (pLannotate 1.2.2; 19 found; start..end, strand, type, name):
    174..365     -  CDS            rop: Rop protein, which maintains plasmids at low copy number; rop
    382..762     +  CDS            YPB1_ECOLX: Protein predicted: Swiss-Prot protein existence level 4. From Escherichia coli.
    824..888     -  CDS            TcR (fragment): tetracycline efflux protein; tet; confers resistance to tetracycline
    903..924     -  protein_bind   CAP binding site: CAP binding activates transcription in the presence of cAMP. E. coli catabolite activator protein
    937..2019    -  CDS            lacI: lac repressor; lacI; The lac repressor binds to the lac operator to inhibit transcription in E. coli. This inhibition can be relieved by adding lactose or isopropyl-β-D-thiogalactopyranoside (IPTG).
   2020..2097    -  promoter       lacI promoter: lacI
   2105..2384    -  CDS            TcR (fragment): tetracycline efflux protein; tet; confers resistance to tetracycline
   2410..2428    +  promoter       T7 promoter: promoter for bacteriophage T7 RNA polymerase
   2429..2453    +  protein_bind   lac operator: The lac repressor binds to the lac operator to inhibit transcription in E. coli. This inhibition can be relieved by adding lactose or isopropyl-β-D-thiogalactopyranoside (IPTG). lac repressor encoded by lacI
   2468..2490    +  RBS            RBS: efficient ribosome binding site from bacteriophage T7 gene 10 (Olins and Rangwala, 1989)
   2530..3240    +  CDS            Superfolder GFP: Superfolder GFP is a basic (constitutively fluorescent) green fluorescent protein published in 2005, derived from Aequorea victoria. It is reported to be a very rapidly-maturing weak dimer.
   3286..3327    +  CDS            S-Tag (fragment): affinity and epitope tag derived from pancreatic ribonuclease A
   3357..3374    +  CDS            SET1 (fragment): solubility-enhancement tag derived from T7 phage gene 10B
   3382..3429    +  terminator     T7 terminator: transcription terminator for bacteriophage T7 RNA polymerase
   3466..3921    +  rep_origin     f1 ori (sequence partly withheld): f1 bacteriophage origin of replication; arrow indicates direction of (+) strand synthesis
   4036..4896    -  CDS            AmpR: β-lactamase; bla; confers resistance to ampicillin, carbenicillin, and related antibiotics
   4897..4989    -  promoter       AmpR promoter: bla
   5070..5658    +  rep_origin     ori: high-copy-number ColE1/pMB1/pBR322/pUC origin of replication
   5844..72      -  misc_feature   bom (across the origin): basis of mobility region from pBR322
