[The description below was written by a language model from this plasmid's Addgene catalogue record and pLannotate feature annotations shown in this document.]
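Description:
pVY-4 GFP(0)-tag1 is a bacterial expression plasmid of about 5.9 kb built on the pETDuet backbone, for T7-driven protein production in E. coli. It replicates from a ColE1/pBR322-type origin accompanied by the rop gene and the bom mobility region. The catalogue lists it as high copy, although rop normally restrains copy number in this origin family. Selection is by ampicillin through the β-lactamase gene and its own promoter. An f1 phage origin is also present, along with short tetracycline-resistance gene fragments that are non-functional remnants of the pBR322 lineage.

The payload is a single open reading frame cloned between NcoI and XhoI. It sits downstream of a T7 promoter, a lac operator and the strong T7 gene 10 ribosome binding site, and is followed by the T7 terminator. The plasmid-borne lacI gene supplies lac repressor, so transcription is held off until induction with IPTG in a host that expresses T7 RNA polymerase. The encoded protein is a GFP variant that the annotation matches to superfolder GFP. The "(0)" in its name presumably denotes the variant's net charge, but the record does not define it. It carries a short N-terminal histidine-containing tag and a short C-terminal cationic peptide, "tag1", rich in lysine and arginine and joined through a glycine-serine linker. The S-tag fragment annotated just downstream of the insert appears to be residual backbone sequence rather than part of the described fusion.

The construct belongs to a set of fluorescent proteins bearing cationic peptide tags, used to test how short charged sequences promote intracellular phase separation and biomolecular condensate formation of globular proteins in E. coli.
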