Addgene plasmid #194619: pVY-4 GFP(0)-tag1
Purpose: fluorescent proteins with cationic peptide tags to promote biomolecular condensate formation in E. coli
Depositing lab: Allie Obermeyer. Depositing organization: Columbia University. Publication: Intracellular phase separation of globular proteins facilitated by short cationic peptides. Yeong V, Wang JW, Horn JM, Obermeyer AC. Nat Commun. 2022 Dec 22;13(1):7882. doi: 10.1038/s41467-022-35529-2. PubMed 36550144.
Backbone
  Vector backbone: pETDuet
  Total vector size (bp): 5914
  Vector type: Bacterial Expression
Growth in bacteria
  Bacterial resistance: Ampicillin, 100 μg/mL
  Growth temperature: 37°C
  Growth strain: DH5alpha
  Copy number: High Copy
Gene/Insert
  Gene/Insert name: GFP(0)-GGSKKRKKR (alt name: GFP(0)-tag1)
  Promoter: T7
  Tag / fusion protein: GGSKKRKKR (C terminal on insert); MGHHHHHGGA (N terminal on insert)
  Cloning method: Restriction Enzyme; 5′ cloning site NcoI (not destroyed); 3′ cloning site XhoI (not destroyed)
  Sequencing primers: 5′ T7; 3′ T7-term
Terms and licenses: Academic/Nonprofit Terms; Industry Terms: Not Available to Industry
Depositor comments: Please visit https://www.biorxiv.org/content/10.1101/2021.07.08.450573v1 for bioRxiv preprint.
How to cite: pVY-4 GFP(0)-tag1 was a gift from Allie Obermeyer (Addgene plasmid # 194619 ; http://n2t.net/addgene:194619 ; RRID:Addgene_194619)
